>Addgene plasmid #161702 | IDG_KCNH8_OE_1 | addgene full sequence | sequence record 334577 | Addgene NGS Result
AAAAACAAATTACAAAAATTCAAAATTTTCGGGTTTATTACAGGGACAGCAGAGATCCACTTTGGCGCCG
GCTCGAGGGGGCCCGGGGTTATTAATAGTAATCAATTACGGGGTCATTAGTTCATAGCCCATATATGGAG
TTCCGCGTTACATAACTTACGGTAAATGGCCCGCCTGGCTGACCGCCCAACGACCCCCGCCCATTGACGT
CAATAATGACGTATGTTCCCATAGTAACGCCAATAGGGACTTTCCATTGACGTCAATGGGTGGAGTATTT
ACGGTAAACTGCCCACTTGGCAGTACATCAAGTGTATCATATGCCAAGTACGCCCCCTATTGACGTCAAT
GACGGTAAATGGCCCGCCTGGCATTATGCCCAGTACATGACCTTATGGGACTTTCCTACTTGGCAGTACA
TCTACGTATTAGTCATCGCTATTACCATGGTGATGCGGTTTTGGCAGTACATCAATGGGCGTGGATAGCG
GTTTGACTCACGGGGATTTCCAAGTCTCCACCCCATTGACGTCAATGGGAGTTTGTTTTGGCACCAAAAT
CAACGGGACTTTCCAAAATGTCGTAACAACTCCGCCCCATTGACGCAAATGGGCGGTAGGCGTGTACGGT
GGGAGGTCTATATAAGCAGAGCTCTCTGGCTAACTGTCGGGATCAACAAGTTTGTACAAAAAAGCAGGCT
ATGCCGGTTATGAAAGGATTACTGGCGCCGCAAAACACCTTCCTGGACACCATCGCCACCCGTTTTGACG
GAACACATAGCAACTTCATCCTTGCCAATGCCCAGGTGGCTAAGGGTTTCCCCATAGTCTACTGTTCCGA
TGGCTTCTGCGAGCTTGCTGGATTTGCCCGAACTGAAGTCATGCAGAAGAGTTGTAGCTGCAAGTTCTTA
TTTGGGGTTGAAACCAATGAGCAACTGATGCTTCAAATAGAAAAGTCACTGGAGGAGAAAACAGAATTCA
AAGGAGAAATTATGTTCTACAAGAAAAACGGGTCTCCATTTTGGTGCCTACTGGATATTGTTCCCATAAA
GAATGAAAAAGGAGATGTAGTACTTTTTCTGGCCTCGTTCAAAGATATAACAGATACAAAAGTGAAGATT
ACTCCAGAAGATAAAAAAGAAGACAAAGTCAAAGGAAGATCAAGAGCAGGGACCCACTTTGACTCAGCCC
GGAGACGGAGTCGAGCAGTCCTTTATCACATCTCTGGGCACCTGCAAAGAAGAGAAAAGAACAAATTGAA
AATAAATAACAATGTTTTTGTAGATAAACCAGCATTTCCGGAGTATAAAGTTTCTGATGCAAAAAAGTCC
AAATTCATACTTCTGCATTTTAGCACTTTTAAAGCTGGCTGGGACTGGCTTATTTTGTTGGCAACGTTTT
ATGTTGCTGTGACTGTACCTTACAACGTTTGCTTTATTGGCAATGACGACCTGTCCACAACTCGGAGCAC
AACCGTCAGTGACATTGCAGTGGAGATTCTTTTTATTATAGATATTATTTTAAATTTCCGAACAACTTAT
GTCAGCAAGTCTGGCCAAGTTATCTTTGAAGCAAGATCAATTTGCATCCACTATGTCACAACCTGGTTCA
TCATTGATTTAATCGCTGCCCTGCCTTTTGATCTTCTGTATGCTTTCAACGTCACAGTGGTGTCTCTCGT
GCATCTTCTAAAGACAGTGCGCCTCTTGCGTCTTTTGCGTCTGCTGCAGAAGTTAGACCGCTATTCCCAA
CACAGTACTATCGTCCTGACTCTGCTCATGTCCATGTTTGCACTCCTTGCACACTGGATGGCGTGTATCT
GGTACGTCATTGGAAAAATGGAGAGGGAAGACAACAGCCTTCTGAAGTGGGAAGTTGGTTGGCTTCATGA
GTTGGGAAAGAGACTGGAATCTCCATACTATGGCAACAATACCTTGGGGGGCCCGTCGATCCGAAGTGCC
TATATTGCCGCTCTGTACTTCACGCTGAGCAGCCTCACCAGCGTGGGTTTTGGGAACGTCTCTGCTAATA
CAGATGCAGAAAAGATCTTCTCCATCTGCACCATGCTGATTGGTGCCTTGATGCACGCCTTGGTGTTTGG
AAACGTGACAGCAATCATACAGAGGATGTACTCCAGATGGTCCCTCTATCACACTAGAACTAAGGATCTG
AAAGATTTCATCCGTGTCCATCACTTGCCCCAACAACTCAAGCAGAGGATGCTCGAATATTTTCAAACAA
CCTGGTCAGTCAACAATGGAATAGATTCAAATGAGCTTTTGAAAGACTTTCCAGATGAACTGCGTTCTGA
CATCACTATGCACTTGAACAAGGAGATCTTACAGTTGTCCCTTTTTGAATGTGCCAGCCGGGGCTGCCTC
AGGTCTCTGTCTCTACACATCAAAACCTCTTTCTGTGCTCCGGGGGAGTATCTGCTGCGTCAAGGGGATG
CTTTGCAGGCCATCTACTTTGTATGCTCGGGCTCCATGGAAGTTCTTAAAGACAGCATGGTGCTGGCTAT
TCTTGGGAAAGGGGATTTAATTGGAGCAAATCTATCAATTAAGGACCAAGTGATCAAGACCAATGCAGAT
GTAAAGGCTTTAACCTACTGTGATCTCCAGTGTATCATCCTCAAAGGACTCTTTGAAGTGCTAGACCTTT
ACCCAGAATATGCTCACAAATTCGTGGAAGACATTCAGCATGACCTCACATACAACCTCCGAGAAGGTCA
TGAGAGTGATGTGATATCAAGACTATCAAACAAATCTATGGTCTCACAGTCAGAGCCCAAGGGAAATGGC
AACATCAACAAGCGACTCCCATCCATTGTGGAAGATGAGGAAGAGGAGGAGGAGGGGGAGGAAGAGGAGG
CAGTCTCCCTCTCTCCCATCTGCACAAGGGGATCTTCTTCGCGCAACAAGAAGGTTGGAAGCAATAAAGC
CTACCTGGGCTTAAGCTTAAAGCAACTGGCCTCGGGAACGGTGCCCTTTCACTCGCCTATCAGAGTCTCC
AGGTCAAATTCCCCCAAAACCAAGCAGGAAATTGACCCCCCCAACCATAATAAAAGGAAAGAGAAGAACT
TGAAATTGCAACTTTCAACTTTGAATAATGCTGGACCCCCAGACCTCAGTCCAAGGATTGTTGATGGAAT
TGAAGATGGAAACAGCAGTGAAGAAAGTCAGACTTTTGATTTTGGCTCTGAACGAATCAGATCAGAGCCC
AGAATTTCTCCTCCTCTTGGAGATCCAGAGATTGGAGCTGCTGTTCTCTTCATCAAAGCAGAGGAGACCA
AGCAGCAGATAAACAAACTCAACAGTGAGGTAACAACATTGACTCAGGAAGTTTCTCAGTTGGGTAAAGA
CATGAGAAATGTGATCCAGCTTCTGGAAAACGTTCTGTCACCTCAGCAGCCATCACGGTTTTGCTCTTTG
CACAGCACCTCTGTGTGTCCCTCCAGGGAGAGCTTACAGACCAGAACGAGCTGGAGTGCACACCAGCCTT
GCCTACACTTGCAAACAGGCGGGGCTGCTTATACCCAAGCACAACTTTGTAGCAGTAATATCACCTCAGA
CATTTGGAGTGTGGATCCCTCCTCTGTGGGGAGCAGCCCCCAACGAACTGGAGCTCATGAGCAAAATCCT
GCAGACAGTGAACTTTATCATTCTCCAAGCCTTGATTATTCACCTTCCCACTACCAGGTTGTCCAAGAAG
GTCATTTGCAATTTTTAAGGTGCATCTCTCCACATTCAGATTCTACGTTGACGCCTCTGCAGTCCATTTC
AGCAACTCTCTCATCTTCTGTCTGCTCCTCTTCGGAAACATCTTTGCACCTAGTTCTCCCAAGCAGATCA
GAGGAGGGCAGCTTCAGTCAGGGAACTGTGAGTTCCTTCAGTCTGGAAAACTTACCAGGATCTTGGAACC
AGGAAGGAATGGCATCAGCTTCTACAAAACCTTTGGAGAACCTTCCACTGGAAGTTGTCACAAGCACAGC
AGAAGTGAAAGATAACAAAGCCATAAATGTATACCCAGCTTTCTTGTACAAAGTGGTTGGTAAGCCTATC
CCTAACCCTCTCCTCGGTCTCGATTCTACGTAGTAATGAGCTAGCGCTAACCGGTGGCGCGTTAAGTCGA
CAATCAACCTCTGGATTACAAAATTTGTGAAAGATTGACTGGTATTCTTAACTATGTTGCTCCTTTTACG
CTATGTGGATACGCTGCTTTAATGCCTTTGTATCATGCTATTGCTTCCCGTATGGCTTTCATTTTCTCCT
CCTTGTATAAATCCTGGTTGCTGTCTCTTTATGAGGAGTTGTGGCCCGTTGTCAGGCAACGTGGCGTGGT
GTGCACTGTGTTTGCTGACGCAACCCCCACTGGTTGGGGCATTGCCACCACCTGTCAGCTCCTTTCCGGG
ACTTTCGCTTTCCCCCTCCCTATTGCCACGGCGGAACTCATCGCCGCCTGCCTTGCCCGCTGCTGGACAG
GGGCTCGGCTGTTGGGCACTGACAATTCCGTGGTGTTGTCGGGGAAATCATCGTCCTTTCCTTGGCTGCT
CGCCTGTGTTGCCACCTGGATTCTGCGCGGGACGTCCTTCTGCTACGTCCCTTCGGCCCTCAATCCAGCG
GACCTTCCTTCCCGCGGCCTGCTGCCGGCTCTGCGGCCTCTTCCGCGTCTTCGCCTTCGCCCTCAGACGA
GTCGGATCTCCCTTTGGGCCGCCTCCCCGCGTCGACTTTAAGACCAATGACTTACAAGGCAGCTGTAGAT
CTTAGCCACTTTTTAAAAGAAAAGGGGGGACTGGAAGGGCTAATTCACTCCCAACGAAGACAAGATCTGC
TTTTTGCTTGTACTGGGTCTCTCTGGTTAGACCAGATCTGAGCCTGGGAGCTCTCTGGCTAACTAGGGAA
CCCACTGCTTAAGCCTCAATAAAGCTTGCCTTGAGTGCTTCAAGTAGTGTGTGCCCGTCTGTTGTGTGAC
TCTGGTAACTAGAGATCCCTCAGACCCTTTTAGTCAGTGTGGAAAATCTCTAGCAGTACGTATAGTAGTT
CATGTCATCTTATTATTCAGTATTTATAACTTGCAAAGAAATGAATATCAGAGAGTGAGAGGAACTTGTT
TATTGCAGCTTATAATGGTTACAAATAAAGCAATAGCATCACAAATTTCACAAATAAAGCATTTTTTTCA
CTGCATTCTAGTTGTGGTTTGTCCAAACTCATCAATGTATCTTATCATGTCTGGCTCTAGCTATCCCGCC
CCTAACTCCGCCCATCCCGCCCCTAACTCCGCCCAGTTCCGCCCATTCTCCGCCCCATGGCTGACTAATT
TTTTTTATTTATGCAGAGGCCGAGGCCGCCTCGGCCTCTGAGCTATTCCAGAAGTAGTGAGGAGGCTTTT
TTGGAGGCCTAGGGACGTACCCAATTCGCCCTATAGTGAGTCGTATTACGCGCGCTCACTGGCCGTCGTT
TTACAACGTCGTGACTGGGAAAACCCTGGCGTTACCCAACTTAATCGCCTTGCAGCACATCCCCCTTTCG
CCAGCTGGCGTAATAGCGAAGAGGCCCGCACCGATCGCCCTTCCCAACAGTTGCGCAGCCTGAATGGCGA
ATGGG
[124 nt withheld, positions 5606-5729]
C
[91 nt withheld, positions 5731-5821]
A
[49 nt withheld, positions 5823-5871]
CCTTTGACGTTGGAGTCCACGTTCTTT
[37 nt withheld, positions 5899-5935]
ACCCTATCTCGGTCTATTCTTTTGATTTATAAGGGATTTTGCCGATTTCGGCCTATTGGTTAAAAAATGA
GCTGATTTAACAAAAATTTAACGCGAATTTTAACAAAATATTAACGCTTACAATTTAGGTGGCACTTTTC
GGGGAAATGTGCGCGGAACCCCTATTTGTTTATTTTTCTAAATACATTCAAATATGTATCCGCTCATGAG
ACAATAACCCTGATAAATGCTTCAATAATATTGAAAAAGGAAGAGTATGAGTATTCAACATTTCCGTGTC
GCCCTTATTCCCTTTTTTGCGGCATTTTGCCTTCCTGTTTTTGCTCACCCAGAAACGCTGGTGAAAGTAA
AAGATGCTGAAGATCAGTTGGGTGCACGAGTGGGTTACATCGAACTGGATCTCAACAGCGGTAAGATCCT
TGAGAGTTTTCGCCCCGAAGAACGTTTTCCAATGATGAGCACTTTTAAAGTTCTGCTATGTGGCGCGGTA
TTATCCCGTATTGACGCCGGGCAAGAGCAACTCGGTCGCCGCATACACTATTCTCAGAATGACTTGGTTG
AGTACTCACCAGTCACAGAAAAGCATCTTACGGATGGCATGACAGTAAGAGAATTATGCAGTGCTGCCAT
AACCATGAGTGATAACACTGCGGCCAACTTACTTCTGACAACGATCGGAGGACCGAAGGAGCTAACCGCT
TTTTTGCACAACATGGGGGATCATGTAACTCGCCTTGATCGTTGGGAACCGGAGCTGAATGAAGCCATAC
CAAACGACGAGCGTGACACCACGATGCCTGTAGCAATGGCAACAACGTTGCGCAAACTATTAACTGGCGA
ACTACTTACTCTAGCTTCCCGGCAACAATTAATAGACTGGATGGAGGCGGATAAAGTTGCAGGACCACTT
CTGCGCTCGGCCCTTCCGGCTGGCTGGTTTATTGCTGATAAATCTGGAGCCGGTGAGCGTGGGTCTCGCG
GTATCATTGCAGCACTGGGGCCAGATGGTAAGCCCTCCCGTATCGTAGTTATCTACACGACGGGGAGTCA
GGCAACTATGGATGAACGAAATAGACAGATCGCTGAGATAGGTGCCTCACTGATTAAGCATTGGTAACTG
TCAGACCAAGTTTACTCATATATACTTTAGATTGATTTAAAACTTCATTTTTAATTTAAAAGGATCTAGG
TGAAGATCCTTTTTGATAATCTCATGACCAAAATCCCTTAACGTGAGTTTTCGTTCCACTGAGCGTCAGA
CCCCGTAGAAAAGATCAAAGGATCTTCTTGAGATCCTTTTTTTCTGCGCGTAATCTGCTGCTTGCAAACA
AAAAAACCACCGCTACCAGCGGTGGTTTGTTTGCCGGATCAAGAGCTACCAACTCTTTTTCCGAAGGTAA
CTGGCTTCAGCAGAGCGCAGATACCAAATACTGTTCTTCTAGTGTAGCCGTAGTTAGGCCACCACTTCAA
GAACTCTGTAGCACCGCCTACATACCTCGCTCTGCTAATCCTGTTACCAGTGGCTGCTGCCAGTGGCGAT
AAGTCGTGTCTTACCGGGTTGGACTCAAGACGATAGTTACCGGATAAGGCGCAGCGGTCGGGCTGAACGG
GGGGTTCGTGCACACAGCCCAGCTTGGAGCGAACGACCTACACCGAACTGAGATACCTACAGCGTGAGCT
ATGAGAAAGCGCCACGCTTCCCGAAGGGAGAAAGGCGGACAGGTATCCGGTAAGCGGCAGGGTCGGAACA
GGAGAGCGCACGAGGGAGCTTCCAGGGGGAAACGCCTGGTATCTTTATAGTCCTGTCGGGTTTCGCCACC
TCTGACTTGAGCGTCGATTTTTGTGATGCTCGTCAGGGGGGCGGAGCCTATGGAAAAACGCCAGCAACGC
GGCCTTTTTACGGTTCCTGGCCTTTTGCTGGCCTTTTGCTCACATGTTCTTTCCTGCGTTATCCCCTGAT
TCTGTGGATAACCGTATTACCGCCTTTGAGTGAGCTGATACCGCTCGCCGCAGCCGAACGACCGAGCGCA
GCGAGTCAGTGAGCGAGGAAGCGGAAGAGCGCCCAATACGCAAACCGCCTCTCCCCGCGCGTTGGCCGAT
TCATTAATGCAGCTGGCACGACAGGTTTCCCGACTGGAAAGCGGGCAGTGAGCGCAACGCAATTAATGTG
AGTTAGCTCACTCATTAGGCACCCCAGGCTTTACACTTTATGCTTCCGGCTCGTATGTTGTGTGGAATTG
TGAGCGGATAACAATTTCACACAGGAAACAGCTATGACCATGATTACGCCAAGCGCGCAATTAACCCTCA
CTAAAGGGAACAAAAGCTGGAGCTGCAAGCTTAATGTAGTCTTATGCAATACTCTTGTAGTCTTGCAACA
TGGTAACGATGAGTTAGCAACATGCCTTACAAGGAGAGAAAAAGCACCGTGCATGCCGATTGGTGGAAGT
AAGGTGGTACGATCGTGCCTTATTAGGAAGGCAACAGACGGGTCTGACATGGATTGGACGAACCACTGAA
TTGCCGCATTGCAGAGATATTGTATTTAAGTGCCTAGCTCGATACATAAACGGGTCTCTCTGGTTAGACC
AGATCTGAGCCTGGGAGCTCTCTGGCTAACTAGGGAACCCACTGCTTAAGCCTCAATAAAGCTTGCCTTG
AGTGCTTCAAGTAGTGTGTGCCCGTCTGTTGTGTGACTCTGGTAACTAGAGATCCCTCAGACCCTTTTAG
TCAGTGTGGAAAATCTCTAGCAGTGGCGCCCGAACAGGGACTTGAAAGCGAAAGGGAAACCAGAGGAGCT
CTCTCGACGCAGGACTCGGCTTGCTGAAGCGCGCACGGCAAGAGGCGAGGGGCGGCGACTGGTGAGTACG
CCAAAAATTTTGACTAGCGGAGGCTAGAAGGAGAGAGATGGGTGCGAGAGCGTCAGTATTAAGCGGGGGA
GAATTAGATCGCGATGGGAAAAAATTCGGTTAAGGCCAGGGGGAAAGAAAAAATATAAATTAAAACATAT
AGTATGGGCAAGCAGGGAGCTAGAACGATTCGCAGTTAATCCTGGCCTGTTAGAAACATCAGAAGGCTGT
AGACAAATACTGGGACAGCTACAACCATCCCTTCAGACAGGATCAGAAGAACTTAGATCATTATATAATA
CAGTAGCAACCCTCTATTGTGTGCATCAAAGGATAGAGATAAAAGACACCAAGGAAGCTTTAGACAAGAT
AGAGGAAGAGCAAAACAAAAGTAAGACCACCGCACAGCAAGCGGCCGCTGATCTTCAGACCTGGAGGAGG
AGATATGAGGGACAATTGGAGAAGTGAATTATATAAATATAAAGTAGTAAAAATTGAACCATTAGGAGTA
GCACCCACCAAGGCAAAGAGAAGAGTGGTGCAGAGAGAAAAAAGAGCAGTGGGAATAGGAGCTTTGTTCC
TTGGGTTCTTGGGAGCAGCAGGAAGCACTATGGGCGCAGCGTCAATGACGCTGACGGTACAGGCCAGACA
ATTATTGTCTGGTATAGTGCAGCAGCAGAACAATTTGCTGAGGGCTATTGAGGCGCAACAGCATCTGTTG
CAACTCACAGTCTGGGGCATCAAGCAGCTCCAGGCAAGAATCCTGGCTGTGGAAAGATACCTAAAGGATC
AACAGCTCCTGGGGATTTGGGGTTGCTCTGGAAAACTCATTTGCACCACTGCTGTGCCTTGGAATGCTAG
TTGGAGTAATAAATCTCTGGAACAGATTTGGAATCACACGACCTGGATGGAGTGGGACAGAGAAATTAAC
AATTACACAAGCTTAATACACTCCTTAATTGAAGAATCGCAAAACCAGCAAGAAAAGAATGAACAAGAAT
TATTGGAATTAGATAAATGGGCAAGTTTGTGGAATTGGTTTAACATAACAAATTGGCTGTGGTATATAAA
ATTATTCATAATGATAGTAGGAGGCTTGGTAGGTTTAAGAATAGTTTTTGCTGTACTTTCTATAGTGAAT
AGAGTTAGGCAGGGATATTCACCATTATCGTTTCAGACCCACCTCCCAACCCCGAGGGGACCCTTGCGCC
TTTTCCAAGGCAGCCCTGGGTTTGCGCAGGGACGCGGCTGCTCTGGGCGTGGTTCCGGGAAACGCAGCGG
CGCCGACCCTGGGTCTCGCACATTCTTCACGTCCGTTCGCAGCGTCACCCGGATCTTCGCCGCTACCCTT
GTGGGCCCCCCGGCGACGCTTCCTGCTCCGCCCCTAAGTCGGGAAGGTTCCTTGCGGTTCGCGGCGTGCC
GGACGTGACAAACGGAAGCCGCACGTCTCACTAGTACCCTCGCAGACGGACAGCGCCAGGGAGCAATGGC
AGCGCGCCGACCGCGATGGGCTGTGGCCAATAGCGGCTGCTCAGCAGGGCGCGCCGAGAGCAGCGGCCGG
GAAGGGGCGGTGCGGGAGGCGGGGTGTGGGGCGGTAGTGTGGGCCCTGTTCCTGCCCGCGCGGTGTTCCG
CATTCTGCAAGCCTCCGGAGCGCACGTCGGCAGTCGGCTCCCTCGTTGACCGAATCACCGACCTCTCTCC
CCAGGGGGTACCACCATGGCCAAGCCTTTGTCTCAAGAAGAATCCACCCTCATTGAAAGAGCAACGGCTA
CAATCAACAGCATCCCCATCTCTGAAGACTACAGCGTCGCCAGCGCAGCTCTCTCTAGCGACGGCCGCAT
CTTCACTGGTGTCAATGTATATCATTTTACTGGGGGACCTTGTGCAGAACTCGTGGTGCTGGGCACTGCT
GCTGCTGCGGCAGCTGGCAACCTGACTTGTATCGTCGCGATCGGAAATGAGAACAGGGGCATCTTGAGCC
CCTGCGGACGGTGCCGACAGGTGCTTCTCGATCTGCATCCTGGGATCAAAGCCATAGTGAAGGACAGTGA
TGGACAGCCGACGGCAGTTGGGATTCGTGAATTGCTGCCCTCTGGTTATGTGTGGGAGGGCCTGCAGCTG
CAGTAGTAAGAATTCTAGATCTTGAGACAAATGGCAGTATTCATCCACAATTTTAAAAGAAAAGGGGGGA
TTGGGGGGTACAGTGCAGGGGAAAGAATAGTAGACATAATAGCAACAGACATACAAACTAAAGAATTAC
Features (pLannotate 1.2.2; 31 found; start..end, strand, type, name):
    146..449     +  enhancer       CMV enhancer: human cytomegalovirus immediate early enhancer
    450..653     +  promoter       CMV promoter: human cytomegalovirus (CMV) immediate early promoter
    676..700     +  protein_bind   attB1: mutant version of attB; recombination site for the Gateway® BP reaction BP Clonase™
    701..4021    +  CDS            KCNH8: KCNH8_HUMAN - Experimental evidence at transcript level: Swiss-Prot protein existence level 2. Pore-forming (alpha) subunit of voltage-gated potassium channel. Elicits a slowly activating, outward rectifying current. Channel properties may be modulated by cAMP and subunit assembly. From Homo sapiens (Human).
   4023..4047    -  protein_bind   attB2: mutant version of attB; recombination site for the Gateway® BP reaction BP Clonase™
   4049..4090    +  CDS            V5 tag: epitope tag from simian virus 5
   4132..4720    +  misc_feature   WPRE: woodchuck hepatitis virus posttranscriptional regulatory element
   4771..4790    +  misc_feature   cPPT/CTS (fragment): central polypurine tract and central termination sequence of HIV-1
   4792..5025    +  LTR            3' LTR (ΔU3): self-inactivating 3' long terminal repeat (LTR) from HIV-1
   5103..5224    +  polyA_signal   SV40 poly(A) signal: SV40 polyadenylation signal
   5264..5399    +  rep_origin     SV40 ori: SV40 origin of replication
   5420..5438    -  promoter       T7 promoter: promoter for bacteriophage T7 RNA polymerase
   5446..5601    +  CDS            lacZα (fragment): LacZα fragment of β-galactosidase; lacZ fragment
   5606..6034    +  rep_origin     f1 ori (sequence partly withheld): f1 bacteriophage origin of replication; arrow indicates direction of (+) strand synthesis
   6087..6191    +  promoter       AmpR promoter: bla
   6192..7052    +  CDS            AmpR: β-lactamase; bla; confers resistance to ampicillin, carbenicillin, and related antibiotics
   7223..7811    +  rep_origin     ori: high-copy-number ColE1/pMB1/pBR322/pUC origin of replication
   7994..8086    +  CDS            lacI (fragment): lac repressor; lacI; The lac repressor binds to the lac operator to inhibit transcription in E. coli. This inhibition can be relieved by adding lactose or isopropyl-β-D-thiogalactopyranoside (IPTG).
   8099..8120    +  protein_bind   CAP binding site: CAP binding activates transcription in the presence of cAMP. E. coli catabolite activator protein
   8135..8165    +  promoter       lac promoter: promoter for the E. coli lac operon
   8169..8191    +  protein_bind   lac operator (fragment): The lac repressor binds to the lac operator to inhibit transcription in E. coli. This inhibition can be relieved by adding lactose or isopropyl-β-D-thiogalactopyranoside (IPTG). lac repressor encoded by lacI
   8234..8252    +  promoter       T3 promoter: promoter for bacteriophage T3 RNA polymerase
   8280..8506    +  promoter       RSV promoter: Rous sarcoma virus enhancer/promoter
   8507..8687    +  LTR            5' LTR (truncated): truncated 5' long terminal repeat (LTR) from HIV-1
   8734..8859    +  misc_feature   HIV-1 Ψ: packaging signal of human immunodeficiency virus type 1
   8843..9206    +  CDS            HIV-1 gag (fragment): gag protein from human immunodeficiency virus 1; gag
   9352..9585    +  misc_feature   RRE: The Rev response element (RRE) of HIV-1 allows for Rev-dependent mRNA export from the nucleus to the cytoplasm.
   9962..9988    +  CDS            Rev (fragment): human immunodeficiency virus 1 (HIV-1) Rev protein; rev; enhances nuclear export of unspliced and incompletely spliced viral mRNAs
   9989..10489   +  promoter       hPGK promoter: human phosphoglycerate kinase 1 promoter
  10501..10896   +  CDS            BSD: blasticidin S deaminase; Aspergillus terreus BSD; confers resistance to blasticidin
  10956..29      +  misc_feature   cPPT/CTS (across the origin): central polypurine tract and central termination sequence of HIV-1
