[The description below was written by a language model from this plasmid's Addgene catalogue record and pLannotate feature annotations shown in this document.]
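Description:
IDG_KCNH8_OE_1 is a mammalian overexpression plasmid for human KCNH8 (also known as ELK1 or Kv12.1), the pore-forming alpha subunit of a voltage-gated potassium channel that carries a slowly activating, outwardly rectifying current. It is built on the pLX304 backbone. The catalogue lists the vector type only as mammalian expression, but the feature table shows the architecture of a third-generation, self-inactivating HIV-1 lentiviral transfer vector. An RSV promoter drives a truncated 5' LTR, followed by the Ψ packaging signal with a gag fragment, the Rev response element and a cPPT/CTS. The cassette ends in a ΔU3 3' LTR, which is followed by an SV40 polyadenylation signal. These elements allow the region between the LTRs to be packaged into viral particles when helper functions are supplied in trans, and then integrated into target cells without regenerating an active viral promoter.

Within the proviral region, a human PGK promoter drives blasticidin S deaminase for selection of transduced or transfected cells. Downstream, the CMV enhancer/promoter drives the KCNH8 open reading frame. The ORF was introduced by Gateway recombination and is flanked by attB1 and attB2 sites. It is followed by a backbone-encoded V5 epitope, recorded as a C-terminal tag for detecting the protein. A WPRE downstream of the tag enhances transcript stability and expression. In bacteria the plasmid is maintained through a ColE1/pUC-type origin and ampicillin resistance. The record lists it as low copy and grown in a recombination-deficient strain, as is typical for LTR-containing vectors. An f1 origin, an SV40 origin and remnants of lac and T7/T3 elements are also present. The stated purpose is KCNH8 overexpression.
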