Addgene plasmid #161702: IDG_KCNH8_OE_1
Purpose: Overexpresses KCNH8
Depositing lab: Mike McManus. Depositing organization: University of California, San Francisco (UCSF).
Backbone
  Vector backbone: pLX304
  Vector type: Mammalian Expression
  Selectable markers: Blasticidin
Growth in bacteria
  Bacterial resistance: Ampicillin, 100 μg/mL
  Growth temperature: 30°C
  Growth strain: NEB Stable
  Copy number: Low Copy
Gene/Insert
  Gene/Insert name: KCNH8
  Species: H. sapiens (human)
  Entrez Gene: KCNH8 (a.k.a. ELK, ELK1, Kv12.1, elk3)
  Tag / fusion protein: V5 (C terminal on backbone)
  Cloning method: Gateway Cloning
Terms and licenses: Academic/Nonprofit Terms; Industry Terms: Not Available to Industry
How to cite: IDG_KCNH8_OE_1 was a gift from Mike McManus (Addgene plasmid # 161702 ; http://n2t.net/addgene:161702 ; RRID:Addgene_161702)
