>Addgene plasmid #161702 | IDG_KCNH8_OE_1 | depositor partial sequence | sequence record 313401 | Sequence
ATGCCGGTTATGAAAGGATTACTGGCGCCGCAAAACACCTTCCTGGACACCATCGCCACCCGTTTTGACG
GAACACATAGCAACTTCATCCTTGCCAATGCCCAGGTGGCTAAGGGTTTCCCCATAGTCTACTGTTCCGA
TGGCTTCTGCGAGCTTGCTGGATTTGCCCGAACTGAAGTCATGCAGAAGAGTTGTAGCTGCAAGTTCTTA
TTTGGGGTTGAAACCAATGAGCAACTGATGCTTCAAATAGAAAAGTCACTGGAGGAGAAAACAGAATTCA
AAGGAGAAATTATGTTCTACAAGAAAAACGGGTCTCCATTTTGGTGCCTACTGGATATTGTTCCCATAAA
GAATGAAAAAGGAGATGTAGTACTTTTTCTGGCCTCGTTCAAAGATATAACAGATACAAAAGTGAAGATT
ACTCCAGAAGATAAAAAAGAAGACAAAGTCAAAGGAAGATCAAGAGCAGGGACCCACTTTGACTCAGCCC
GGAGACGGAGTCGAGCAGTCCTTTATCACATCTCTGGGCACCTGCAAAGAAGAGAAAAGAACAAATTGAA
AATAAATAACAATGTTTTTGTAGATAAACCAGCATTTCCGGAGTATAAAGTTTCTGATGCAAAAAAGTCC
AAATTCATACTTCTGCATTTTAGCACTTTTAAAGCTGGCTGGGACTGGCTTATTTTGTTGGCAACGTTTT
ATGTTGCTGTGACTGTACCTTACAACGTTTGCTTTATTGGCAATGACGACCTGTCCACAACTCGGAGCAC
AACCGTCAGTGACATTGCAGTGGAGATTCTTTTTATTATAGATATTATTTTAAATTTCCGAACAACTTAT
GTCAGCAAGTCTGGCCAAGTTATCTTTGAAGCAAGATCAATTTGCATCCACTATGTCACAACCTGGTTCA
TCATTGATTTAATCGCTGCCCTGCCTTTTGATCTTCTGTATGCTTTCAACGTCACAGTGGTGTCTCTCGT
GCATCTTCTAAAGACAGTGCGCCTCTTGCGTCTTTTGCGTCTGCTGCAGAAGTTAGACCGCTATTCCCAA
CACAGTACTATCGTCCTGACTCTGCTCATGTCCATGTTTGCACTCCTTGCACACTGGATGGCGTGTATCT
GGTACGTCATTGGAAAAATGGAGAGGGAAGACAACAGCCTTCTGAAGTGGGAAGTTGGTTGGCTTCATGA
GTTGGGAAAGAGACTGGAATCTCCATACTATGGCAACAATACCTTGGGGGGCCCGTCGATCCGAAGTGCC
TATATTGCCGCTCTGTACTTCACGCTGAGCAGCCTCACCAGCGTGGGTTTTGGGAACGTCTCTGCTAATA
CAGATGCAGAAAAGATCTTCTCCATCTGCACCATGCTGATTGGTGCCTTGATGCACGCCTTGGTGTTTGG
AAACGTGACAGCAATCATACAGAGGATGTACTCCAGATGGTCCCTCTATCACACTAGAACTAAGGATCTG
AAAGATTTCATCCGTGTCCATCACTTGCCCCAACAACTCAAGCAGAGGATGCTCGAATATTTTCAAACAA
CCTGGTCAGTCAACAATGGAATAGATTCAAATGAGCTTTTGAAAGACTTTCCAGATGAACTGCGTTCTGA
CATCACTATGCACTTGAACAAGGAGATCTTACAGTTGTCCCTTTTTGAATGTGCCAGCCGGGGCTGCCTC
AGGTCTCTGTCTCTACACATCAAAACCTCTTTCTGTGCTCCGGGGGAGTATCTGCTGCGTCAAGGGGATG
CTTTGCAGGCCATCTACTTTGTATGCTCGGGCTCCATGGAAGTTCTTAAAGACAGCATGGTGCTGGCTAT
TCTTGGGAAAGGGGATTTAATTGGAGCAAATCTATCAATTAAGGACCAAGTGATCAAGACCAATGCAGAT
GTAAAGGCTTTAACCTACTGTGATCTCCAGTGTATCATCCTCAAAGGACTCTTTGAAGTGCTAGACCTTT
ACCCAGAATATGCTCACAAATTCGTGGAAGACATTCAGCATGACCTCACATACAACCTCCGAGAAGGTCA
TGAGAGTGATGTGATATCAAGACTATCAAACAAATCTATGGTCTCACAGTCAGAGCCCAAGGGAAATGGC
AACATCAACAAGCGACTCCCATCCATTGTGGAAGATGAGGAAGAGGAGGAGGAGGGGGAGGAAGAGGAGG
CAGTCTCCCTCTCTCCCATCTGCACAAGGGGATCTTCTTCGCGCAACAAGAAGGTTGGAAGCAATAAAGC
CTACCTGGGCTTAAGCTTAAAGCAACTGGCCTCGGGAACGGTGCCCTTTCACTCGCCTATCAGAGTCTCC
AGGTCAAATTCCCCCAAAACCAAGCAGGAAATTGACCCCCCCAACCATAATAAAAGGAAAGAGAAGAACT
TGAAATTGCAACTTTCAACTTTGAATAATGCTGGACCCCCAGACCTCAGTCCAAGGATTGTTGATGGAAT
TGAAGATGGAAACAGCAGTGAAGAAAGTCAGACTTTTGATTTTGGCTCTGAACGAATCAGATCAGAGCCC
AGAATTTCTCCTCCTCTTGGAGATCCAGAGATTGGAGCTGCTGTTCTCTTCATCAAAGCAGAGGAGACCA
AGCAGCAGATAAACAAACTCAACAGTGAGGTAACAACATTGACTCAGGAAGTTTCTCAGTTGGGTAAAGA
CATGAGAAATGTGATCCAGCTTCTGGAAAACGTTCTGTCACCTCAGCAGCCATCACGGTTTTGCTCTTTG
CACAGCACCTCTGTGTGTCCCTCCAGGGAGAGCTTACAGACCAGAACGAGCTGGAGTGCACACCAGCCTT
GCCTACACTTGCAAACAGGCGGGGCTGCTTATACCCAAGCACAACTTTGTAGCAGTAATATCACCTCAGA
CATTTGGAGTGTGGATCCCTCCTCTGTGGGGAGCAGCCCCCAACGAACTGGAGCTCATGAGCAAAATCCT
GCAGACAGTGAACTTTATCATTCTCCAAGCCTTGATTATTCACCTTCCCACTACCAGGTTGTCCAAGAAG
GTCATTTGCAATTTTTAAGGTGCATCTCTCCACATTCAGATTCTACGTTGACGCCTCTGCAGTCCATTTC
AGCAACTCTCTCATCTTCTGTCTGCTCCTCTTCGGAAACATCTTTGCACCTAGTTCTCCCAAGCAGATCA
GAGGAGGGCAGCTTCAGTCAGGGAACTGTGAGTTCCTTCAGTCTGGAAAACTTACCAGGATCTTGGAACC
AGGAAGGAATGGCATCAGCTTCTACAAAACCTTTGGAGAACCTTCCACTGGAAGTTGTCACAAGCACAGC
AGAAGTGAAAGATAACAAAGCCATAAATGTATACCCAGCTTTCTTGTACAAAGTGGTTGGTAAGCCTATC
CCTAACCCTCTCCTCGGTCTCGATTCTACGTAG
